>Addgene plasmid #38950 | PTPRE | depositor partial sequence | sequence record 49008 | PTPRE sequence 1797 bps
ATGTCAGGGCCCAAGAAGTATTTTCCCATCCCCGTGGAGCACCTGGAGGAGGAGATCCGTATCAGATCCG
CCGACGACTGCAAGCAGTTTCGGGAGGAGTTCAACTCATTGCCATCTGGACACATACAAGGAACTTTTGA
ACTGGCAAATAAAGAAGAAAACAGAGAAAAAAACAGATATCCCAACATCCTTCCCAATGACCATTCTAGG
GTGATTCTGAGCCAACTGGATGGAATTCCCTGTTCAGACTACATCAATGCTTCCTACATAGATGGTTACA
AAGAGAAGAATAAATTCATAGCAGCTCAAGGTCCCAAACAGGAAACGGTTAACGACTTCTGGAGAATGGT
CTGGGAGCAAAAGTCTGCGACCATCGTCATGTTAACAAACTTGAAAGAAAGGAAAGAGGAAAAGTGCCAT
CAGTACTGGCCCGACCAAGGCTGCTGGACCTATGGAAACATCCGGGTGTGCGTGGAGGACTGCGTGGTTT
TGGTCGACTACACCATCCGGAAGTTCTGCATACAGCCACAGCTCCCCGACGGCTGCAAAGCCCCCAGGCT
GGTCTCACAGCTGCACTTCACCAGCTGGCCCGACTTCGGAGTGCCTTTTACCCCCATTGGGATGCTGAAG
TTCCTCAAGAAAGTAAAGACGCTCAACCCCGTGCACGCTGGGCCCATCGTGGTCCACTGTAGCGCGGGCG
TGGGCCGGACGGGCACCTTCATTGTGATCGATGCCATGATGGCCATGATGCACGCGGAGCAGAAGGTGGA
TGTGTTTGAATTTGTGTCTCGAATCCGTAATCAGCGCCCTCAGATGGTTCAAACGGATATGCAGTACACG
TTCATCTACCAAGCCTTACTCGAGTACTACCTCTACGGGGACACAGAGCTGGACGTGTCCTCCCTGGAGA
AGCACCTGCAGACCATGCACGGCACCACCACCCACTTCGACAAGATCGGGCTGGAGGAGGAGTTCAGGAA
ATTGACAAATGTCCGGATCATGAAGGAGAACATGAGGACGGGCAACTTGCCGGCAAACATGAAGAAGGCC
AGGGTCATCCAGATCATCCCGTATGACTTCAACCGAGTGATCCTTTCCATGAAAAGGGGTCAAGAATACA
CAGACTACATCAACGCATCCTTCATAGACGGCTACCGACAGAAGGACTATTTCATCGCCACCCAGGGGCC
ACTGGCACACACGGTTGAGGACTTCTGGAGGATGATCTGGGAATGGAAGTCCCACACTATCGTGATGCTG
ACGGAGGTGCAGGAGAGAGAGCAGGATAAATGCTACCAGTATTGGCCAACCGAGGGCTCAGTTACTCATG
GAGAAATAACGATTGAGATAAAGAATGATACCCTTTCAGAAGCCATCAGTATACGAGACTTTCTGGTCAC
TCTCAATCAGCCCCAGGCCCGCCAGGGGGAGCAGGTCCGAGTAGTGCGCCAGTTTCACTTCCACGGCTGG
CCTGAGATCGGGATTCCCGCCGAGGGCAAAGGCATGATTGACCTCATCGCAGCCGTGCAGAAGCAGCAGC
AGCAGACAGGCAACCACCCCATCACCGTGCACTGCAGTGCCGGAGCTGGGCGAACAGGTACATTCATAGC
CCTCAGCAACATTTTGGAGCGAGTAAAAGCCGAGGGACTTTTAGATGTATTTCAAGCTGTGAAGAGTTTA
CGACTTCAGAGACCACATATGGTGCAAACCCTGGAACAGTATGAATTCTGCTACAAAGTGGTACAAGATT
TTATTGATATATTTTCTGATTATGCTGCGCACCATCATCACCACCAT
