>Addgene plasmid #38950 | PTPRE | addgene partial sequence | sequence record 52787 | T7-term
CTTTGTTAGCAGCCGGATCTCAGTGGTGGTGGTGGTGGTGCTCGAGTGCGGCCGCAAGCTTGTCGACGGA
GCTCGAATTCGGATCCTCAATGGTGGTGATGATGGTGCGCAGCATAATCAGAAAATATATCAATAAAATC
TTGTACCACTTTGTAGCAGAATTCATACTGTTCCAGGGTTTGCACCATATGTGGTCTCTGAAGTCGTAAA
CTCTTCACAGCTTGAAATACATCTAAAAGTCCCTCGGCTTTTACTCGCTCCAAAATGTTGCTGAGGGCTA
TGAATGTACCTGTTCGCCCAGCTCCGGCACTGCAGTGCACGGTGATGGGGTGGTTGCCTGTCTGCTGCTG
CTGCTTCTGCACGGCTGCGATGAGGTCAATCATGCCTTTGCCCTCGGCGGGAATCCCGATCTCAGGCCAG
CCGTGGAAGTGAAACTGGCGCACTACTCGGACCTGCTCCCCCTGGCGGGCCTGGGGCTGATTGAGAGTGA
CCAGAAAGTCTCGTATACTGATGGCTTCTGAAAGGGTATCATTCTTTATCTCAATCGTTATTTCTCCATG
AGTAACTGAGCCCTCGGTTGGCCAATACTGGTAGCATTTATCCTGCTCTCTCTCCTGCACCTCCGTCAGC
ATCACGATAGTGTGGGACTTCCATTCCCAGATCATCCTCCAGAAGTCCTCAACCGTGTGTGCCAGTGGCC
CCTGGGTGGCGATGAAATAGTCCTTCTGTCGGTAGCCGTCTATGAAGGATGCGTTGATGTAGTCTGTGTA
TTCTTGA
