[The description below was written by a language model from this plasmid's Addgene catalogue record.]
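Description:
PTPRE is a bacterial expression plasmid built on the pNIC-CH backbone from the SGC, designed to produce a recombinant fragment of human receptor-type protein tyrosine phosphatase epsilon (PTPRE, also known as PTPE or R-PTP-epsilon, isoform 1) for structural biology. The plasmid is selected with kanamycin, is listed as low copy, and is propagated in a standard cloning strain (Mach1). The record does not name the origin of replication or give a feature map.

The insert is about 1.8 kb of human PTPRE coding sequence, introduced by ligation-independent cloning. The record cautions that the insert may not be the full open reading frame, which is typical of constructs whose boundaries were trimmed to obtain a soluble, crystallisable domain rather than the complete transmembrane receptor. A hexahistidine tag is fused to the C terminus of the insert, allowing the expressed protein to be purified by immobilised metal affinity chromatography. The promoter is not explicitly stated, but the listed sequencing primers (T7 forward and T7 terminator reverse) indicate that the insert sits between T7 promoter and terminator elements. This arrangement implies T7 RNA polymerase-driven expression in a suitable E. coli host.

The stated purpose is bacterial expression for structure determination, and the entry links the construct to a deposited Protein Data Bank structure of PTPRE. Beyond crystallography, protein made from it could serve in biochemical work on the phosphatase, though the record does not describe such uses.
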