Addgene plasmid #38950: PTPRE
Purpose: Bacterial expression for structure determination; may not be full ORF
Depositing lab: Nicola Burgess-Brown. Depositing organization: University of Oxford.
Backbone
  Vector backbone: pNIC-CH
  Backbone manufacturer: SGC
  Vector type: Bacterial Expression
Growth in bacteria
  Bacterial resistance: Kanamycin, 50 μg/mL
  Growth temperature: 37°C
  Growth strain: Mach1
  Copy number: Low Copy
Gene/Insert
  Gene/Insert name: PTPRE (alt names: protein tyrosine phosphatase, receptor type, E [isoform 1]; PDB:2JJD)
  Species: H. sapiens (human)
  Insert size (bp): 1797
  Entrez Gene: PTPRE (a.k.a. HPTPE, PTPE, R-PTP-EPSILON)
  Tag / fusion protein: His6 (C terminal on insert)
  Cloning method: Ligation Independent Cloning
  Sequencing primers: 5′ T7; 3′ T7-term
Terms and licenses: Academic/Nonprofit Terms; Industry Terms: Not Available to Industry
How to cite: PTPRE was a gift from Nicola Burgess-Brown (Addgene plasmid # 38950 ; http://n2t.net/addgene:38950 ; RRID:Addgene_38950)
